>Addgene plasmid #72369 | PX458_ZNF219_2 | depositor full sequence | sequence record 134663 | PX458_ZNF219_2 sequence 9291 bps
TTTTGCTCACATGTGAGGGCCTATTTCCCATGATTCCTTCATATTTGCATATACGATACAAGGCTGTTAG
AGAGATAATTGGAATTAATTTGACTGTAAACACAAAGATATTAGTACAAAATACGTGACGTAGAAAGTAA
TAATTTCTTGGGTAGTTTGCAGTTTTAAAATTATGTTTTAAAATGGACTATCATATGCTTACCGTAACTT
GAAAGTATTTCGATTTCTTGGCTTTATATATCTTGTGGAAAGGACGAAACACCGCTAAGCTAATCGCCCC
TGAGTTTTAGAGCTAGAAATAGCAAGTTAAAATAAGGCTAGTCCGTTATCAACTTGAAAAAGTGGCACCG
AGTCGGTGCTTTTTTGTTTTAGAGCTAGAAATAGCAAGTTAAAATAAGGCTAGTCCGTTTTTAGCGCGTG
CGCCAATTCTGCAGACAAATGGCTCTAGAGGTACCCGTTACATAACTTACGGTAAATGGCCCGCCTGGCT
GACCGCCCAACGACCCCCGCCCATTGACGTCAATAGTAACGCCAATAGGGACTTTCCATTGACGTCAATG
GGTGGAGTATTTACGGTAAACTGCCCACTTGGCAGTACATCAAGTGTATCATATGCCAAGTACGCCCCCT
ATTGACGTCAATGACGGTAAATGGCCCGCCTGGCATTGTGCCCAGTACATGACCTTATGGGACTTTCCTA
CTTGGCAGTACATCTACGTATTAGTCATCGCTATTACCATGGTCGAGGTGAGCCCCACGTTCTGCTTCAC
TCTCCCCATCTCCCCCCCCTCCCCACCCCCAATTTTGTATTTATTTATTTTTTAATTATTTTGTGCAGCG
ATGGGGGCGGGGGGGGGGGGGGGGCGCGCGCCAGGCGGGGCGGGGCGGGGCGAGGGGCGGGGCGGGGCGA
GGCGGAGAGGTGCGGCGGCAGCCAATCAGAGCGGCGCGCTCCGAAAGTTTCCTTTTATGGCGAGGCGGCG
GCGGCGGCGGCCCTATAAAAAGCGAAGCGCGCGGCGGGCGGGAGTCGCTGCGACGCTGCCTTCGCCCCGT
GCCCCGCTCCGCCGCCGCCTCGCGCCGCCCGCCCCGGCTCTGACTGACCGCGTTACTCCCACAGGTGAGC
GGGCGGGACGGCCCTTCTCCTCCGGGCTGTAATTAGCTGAGCAAGAGGTAAGGGTTTAAGGGATGGTTGG
TTGGTGGGGTATTAATGTTTAATTACCTGGAGCACCTGCCTGAAATCACTTTTTTTCAGGTTGGACCGGT
GCCACCATGGACTATAAGGACCACGACGGAGACTACAAGGATCATGATATTGATTACAAAGACGATGACG
ATAAGATGGCCCCAAAGAAGAAGCGGAAGGTCGGTATCCACGGAGTCCCAGCAGCCGACAAGAAGTACAG
CATCGGCCTGGACATCGGCACCAACTCTGTGGGCTGGGCCGTGATCACCGACGAGTACAAGGTGCCCAGC
AAGAAATTCAAGGTGCTGGGCAACACCGACCGGCACAGCATCAAGAAGAACCTGATCGGAGCCCTGCTGT
TCGACAGCGGCGAAACAGCCGAGGCCACCCGGCTGAAGAGAACCGCCAGAAGAAGATACACCAGACGGAA
GAACCGGATCTGCTATCTGCAAGAGATCTTCAGCAACGAGATGGCCAAGGTGGACGACAGCTTCTTCCAC
AGACTGGAAGAGTCCTTCCTGGTGGAAGAGGATAAGAAGCACGAGCGGCACCCCATCTTCGGCAACATCG
TGGACGAGGTGGCCTACCACGAGAAGTACCCCACCATCTACCACCTGAGAAAGAAACTGGTGGACAGCAC
CGACAAGGCCGACCTGCGGCTGATCTATCTGGCCCTGGCCCACATGATCAAGTTCCGGGGCCACTTCCTG
ATCGAGGGCGACCTGAACCCCGACAACAGCGACGTGGACAAGCTGTTCATCCAGCTGGTGCAGACCTACA
ACCAGCTGTTCGAGGAAAACCCCATCAACGCCAGCGGCGTGGACGCCAAGGCCATCCTGTCTGCCAGACT
GAGCAAGAGCAGACGGCTGGAAAATCTGATCGCCCAGCTGCCCGGCGAGAAGAAGAATGGCCTGTTCGGA
AACCTGATTGCCCTGAGCCTGGGCCTGACCCCCAACTTCAAGAGCAACTTCGACCTGGCCGAGGATGCCA
AACTGCAGCTGAGCAAGGACACCTACGACGACGACCTGGACAACCTGCTGGCCCAGATCGGCGACCAGTA
CGCCGACCTGTTTCTGGCCGCCAAGAACCTGTCCGACGCCATCCTGCTGAGCGACATCCTGAGAGTGAAC
ACCGAGATCACCAAGGCCCCCCTGAGCGCCTCTATGATCAAGAGATACGACGAGCACCACCAGGACCTGA
CCCTGCTGAAAGCTCTCGTGCGGCAGCAGCTGCCTGAGAAGTACAAAGAGATTTTCTTCGACCAGAGCAA
GAACGGCTACGCCGGCTACATTGACGGCGGAGCCAGCCAGGAAGAGTTCTACAAGTTCATCAAGCCCATC
CTGGAAAAGATGGACGGCACCGAGGAACTGCTCGTGAAGCTGAACAGAGAGGACCTGCTGCGGAAGCAGC
GGACCTTCGACAACGGCAGCATCCCCCACCAGATCCACCTGGGAGAGCTGCACGCCATTCTGCGGCGGCA
GGAAGATTTTTACCCATTCCTGAAGGACAACCGGGAAAAGATCGAGAAGATCCTGACCTTCCGCATCCCC
TACTACGTGGGCCCTCTGGCCAGGGGAAACAGCAGATTCGCCTGGATGACCAGAAAGAGCGAGGAAACCA
TCACCCCCTGGAACTTCGAGGAAGTGGTGGACAAGGGCGCTTCCGCCCAGAGCTTCATCGAGCGGATGAC
CAACTTCGATAAGAACCTGCCCAACGAGAAGGTGCTGCCCAAGCACAGCCTGCTGTACGAGTACTTCACC
GTGTATAACGAGCTGACCAAAGTGAAATACGTGACCGAGGGAATGAGAAAGCCCGCCTTCCTGAGCGGCG
AGCAGAAAAAGGCCATCGTGGACCTGCTGTTCAAGACCAACCGGAAAGTGACCGTGAAGCAGCTGAAAGA
GGACTACTTCAAGAAAATCGAGTGCTTCGACTCCGTGGAAATCTCCGGCGTGGAAGATCGGTTCAACGCC
TCCCTGGGCACATACCACGATCTGCTGAAAATTATCAAGGACAAGGACTTCCTGGACAATGAGGAAAACG
AGGACATTCTGGAAGATATCGTGCTGACCCTGACACTGTTTGAGGACAGAGAGATGATCGAGGAACGGCT
GAAAACCTATGCCCACCTGTTCGACGACAAAGTGATGAAGCAGCTGAAGCGGCGGAGATACACCGGCTGG
GGCAGGCTGAGCCGGAAGCTGATCAACGGCATCCGGGACAAGCAGTCCGGCAAGACAATCCTGGATTTCC
TGAAGTCCGACGGCTTCGCCAACAGAAACTTCATGCAGCTGATCCACGACGACAGCCTGACCTTTAAAGA
GGACATCCAGAAAGCCCAGGTGTCCGGCCAGGGCGATAGCCTGCACGAGCACATTGCCAATCTGGCCGGC
AGCCCCGCCATTAAGAAGGGCATCCTGCAGACAGTGAAGGTGGTGGACGAGCTCGTGAAAGTGATGGGCC
GGCACAAGCCCGAGAACATCGTGATCGAAATGGCCAGAGAGAACCAGACCACCCAGAAGGGACAGAAGAA
CAGCCGCGAGAGAATGAAGCGGATCGAAGAGGGCATCAAAGAGCTGGGCAGCCAGATCCTGAAAGAACAC
CCCGTGGAAAACACCCAGCTGCAGAACGAGAAGCTGTACCTGTACTACCTGCAGAATGGGCGGGATATGT
ACGTGGACCAGGAACTGGACATCAACCGGCTGTCCGACTACGATGTGGACCATATCGTGCCTCAGAGCTT
TCTGAAGGACGACTCCATCGACAACAAGGTGCTGACCAGAAGCGACAAGAACCGGGGCAAGAGCGACAAC
GTGCCCTCCGAAGAGGTCGTGAAGAAGATGAAGAACTACTGGCGGCAGCTGCTGAACGCCAAGCTGATTA
CCCAGAGAAAGTTCGACAATCTGACCAAGGCCGAGAGAGGCGGCCTGAGCGAACTGGATAAGGCCGGCTT
CATCAAGAGACAGCTGGTGGAAACCCGGCAGATCACAAAGCACGTGGCACAGATCCTGGACTCCCGGATG
AACACTAAGTACGACGAGAATGACAAGCTGATCCGGGAAGTGAAAGTGATCACCCTGAAGTCCAAGCTGG
TGTCCGATTTCCGGAAGGATTTCCAGTTTTACAAAGTGCGCGAGATCAACAACTACCACCACGCCCACGA
CGCCTACCTGAACGCCGTCGTGGGAACCGCCCTGATCAAAAAGTACCCTAAGCTGGAAAGCGAGTTCGTG
TACGGCGACTACAAGGTGTACGACGTGCGGAAGATGATCGCCAAGAGCGAGCAGGAAATCGGCAAGGCTA
CCGCCAAGTACTTCTTCTACAGCAACATCATGAACTTTTTCAAGACCGAGATTACCCTGGCCAACGGCGA
GATCCGGAAGCGGCCTCTGATCGAGACAAACGGCGAAACCGGGGAGATCGTGTGGGATAAGGGCCGGGAT
TTTGCCACCGTGCGGAAAGTGCTGAGCATGCCCCAAGTGAATATCGTGAAAAAGACCGAGGTGCAGACAG
GCGGCTTCAGCAAAGAGTCTATCCTGCCCAAGAGGAACAGCGATAAGCTGATCGCCAGAAAGAAGGACTG
GGACCCTAAGAAGTACGGCGGCTTCGACAGCCCCACCGTGGCCTATTCTGTGCTGGTGGTGGCCAAAGTG
GAAAAGGGCAAGTCCAAGAAACTGAAGAGTGTGAAAGAGCTGCTGGGGATCACCATCATGGAAAGAAGCA
GCTTCGAGAAGAATCCCATCGACTTTCTGGAAGCCAAGGGCTACAAAGAAGTGAAAAAGGACCTGATCAT
CAAGCTGCCTAAGTACTCCCTGTTCGAGCTGGAAAACGGCCGGAAGAGAATGCTGGCCTCTGCCGGCGAA
CTGCAGAAGGGAAACGAACTGGCCCTGCCCTCCAAATATGTGAACTTCCTGTACCTGGCCAGCCACTATG
AGAAGCTGAAGGGCTCCCCCGAGGATAATGAGCAGAAACAGCTGTTTGTGGAACAGCACAAGCACTACCT
GGACGAGATCATCGAGCAGATCAGCGAGTTCTCCAAGAGAGTGATCCTGGCCGACGCTAATCTGGACAAA
GTGCTGTCCGCCTACAACAAGCACCGGGATAAGCCCATCAGAGAGCAGGCCGAGAATATCATCCACCTGT
TTACCCTGACCAATCTGGGAGCCCCTGCCGCCTTCAAGTACTTTGACACCACCATCGACCGGAAGAGGTA
CACCAGCACCAAAGAGGTGCTGGACGCCACCCTGATCCACCAGAGCATCACCGGCCTGTACGAGACACGG
ATCGACCTGTCTCAGCTGGGAGGCGACAAAAGGCCGGCGGCCACGAAAAAGGCCGGCCAGGCAAAAAAGA
AAAAGGAATTCGGCAGTGGAGAGGGCAGAGGAAGTCTGCTAACATGCGGTGACGTCGAGGAGAATCCTGG
CCCAGTGAGCAAGGGCGAGGAGCTGTTCACCGGGGTGGTGCCCATCCTGGTCGAGCTGGACGGCGACGTA
AACGGCCACAAGTTCAGCGTGTCCGGCGAGGGCGAGGGCGATGCCACCTACGGCAAGCTGACCCTGAAGT
TCATCTGCACCACCGGCAAGCTGCCCGTGCCCTGGCCCACCCTCGTGACCACCCTGACCTACGGCGTGCA
GTGCTTCAGCCGCTACCCCGACCACATGAAGCAGCACGACTTCTTCAAGTCCGCCATGCCCGAAGGCTAC
GTCCAGGAGCGCACCATCTTCTTCAAGGACGACGGCAACTACAAGACCCGCGCCGAGGTGAAGTTCGAGG
GCGACACCCTGGTGAACCGCATCGAGCTGAAGGGCATCGACTTCAAGGAGGACGGCAACATCCTGGGGCA
CAAGCTGGAGTACAACTACAACAGCCACAACGTCTATATCATGGCCGACAAGCAGAAGAACGGCATCAAG
GTGAACTTCAAGATCCGCCACAACATCGAGGACGGCAGCGTGCAGCTCGCCGACCACTACCAGCAGAACA
CCCCCATCGGCGACGGCCCCGTGCTGCTGCCCGACAACCACTACCTGAGCACCCAGTCCGCCCTGAGCAA
AGACCCCAACGAGAAGCGCGATCACATGGTCCTGCTGGAGTTCGTGACCGCCGCCGGGATCACTCTCGGC
ATGGACGAGCTGTACAAGGAATTCTAACTAGAGCTCGCTGATCAGCCTCGACTGTGCCTTCTAGTTGCCA
GCCATCTGTTGTTTGCCCCTCCCCCGTGCCTTCCTTGACCCTGGAAGGTGCCACTCCCACTGTCCTTTCC
TAATAAAATGAGGAAATTGCATCGCATTGTCTGAGTAGGTGTCATTCTATTCTGGGGGGTGGGGTGGGGC
AGGACAGCAAGGGGGAGGATTGGGAAGAGAATAGCAGGCATGCTGGGGAGCGGCCGCAGGAACCCCTAGT
GATGGAGTTGGCCACTCCCTCTCTGCGCGCTCGCTCGCTCACTGAGGCCGGGCGACCAAAGGTCGCCCGA
CGCCCGGGCTTTGCCCGGGCGGCCTCAGTGAGCGAGCGAGCGCGCAGCTGCCTGCAGGGGCGCCTGATGC
GGTATTTTCTCCTTACGCATCTGTGCGGTATTTCACACCGCATA
[142 nt withheld, positions 6765-6906]
C
[141 nt withheld, positions 6908-7048]
CCTTTGACGTTGGAGTCCACGTTCTTT
[37 nt withheld, positions 7076-7112]
ACCCTATCTCGGGCTATTCTTTTGATTTATAAGGGATTTTGCCGATTTCGGCCTATTGGTTAAAAAATGA
GCTGATTTAACAAAAATTTAACGCGAATTTTAACAAAATATTAACGTTTACAATTTTATGGTGCACTCTC
AGTACAATCTGCTCTGATGCCGCATAGTTAAGCCAGCCCCGACACCCGCCAACACCCGCTGACGCGCCCT
GACGGGCTTGTCTGCTCCCGGCATCCGCTTACAGACAAGCTGTGACCGTCTCCGGGAGCTGCATGTGTCA
GAGGTTTTCACCGTCATCACCGAAACGCGCGAGACGAAAGGGCCTCGTGATACGCCTATTTTTATAGGTT
AATGTCATGATAATAATGGTTTCTTAGACGTCAGGTGGCACTTTTCGGGGAAATGTGCGCGGAACCCCTA
TTTGTTTATTTTTCTAAATACATTCAAATATGTATCCGCTCATGAGACAATAACCCTGATAAATGCTTCA
ATAATATTGAAAAAGGAAGAGTATGAGTATTCAACATTTCCGTGTCGCCCTTATTCCCTTTTTTGCGGCA
TTTTGCCTTCCTGTTTTTGCTCACCCAGAAACGCTGGTGAAAGTAAAAGATGCTGAAGATCAGTTGGGTG
CACGAGTGGGTTACATCGAACTGGATCTCAACAGCGGTAAGATCCTTGAGAGTTTTCGCCCCGAAGAACG
TTTTCCAATGATGAGCACTTTTAAAGTTCTGCTATGTGGCGCGGTATTATCCCGTATTGACGCCGGGCAA
GAGCAACTCGGTCGCCGCATACACTATTCTCAGAATGACTTGGTTGAGTACTCACCAGTCACAGAAAAGC
ATCTTACGGATGGCATGACAGTAAGAGAATTATGCAGTGCTGCCATAACCATGAGTGATAACACTGCGGC
CAACTTACTTCTGACAACGATCGGAGGACCGAAGGAGCTAACCGCTTTTTTGCACAACATGGGGGATCAT
GTAACTCGCCTTGATCGTTGGGAACCGGAGCTGAATGAAGCCATACCAAACGACGAGCGTGACACCACGA
TGCCTGTAGCAATGGCAACAACGTTGCGCAAACTATTAACTGGCGAACTACTTACTCTAGCTTCCCGGCA
ACAATTAATAGACTGGATGGAGGCGGATAAAGTTGCAGGACCACTTCTGCGCTCGGCCCTTCCGGCTGGC
TGGTTTATTGCTGATAAATCTGGAGCCGGTGAGCGTGGAAGCCGCGGTATCATTGCAGCACTGGGGCCAG
ATGGTAAGCCCTCCCGTATCGTAGTTATCTACACGACGGGGAGTCAGGCAACTATGGATGAACGAAATAG
ACAGATCGCTGAGATAGGTGCCTCACTGATTAAGCATTGGTAACTGTCAGACCAAGTTTACTCATATATA
CTTTAGATTGATTTAAAACTTCATTTTTAATTTAAAAGGATCTAGGTGAAGATCCTTTTTGATAATCTCA
TGACCAAAATCCCTTAACGTGAGTTTTCGTTCCACTGAGCGTCAGACCCCGTAGAAAAGATCAAAGGATC
TTCTTGAGATCCTTTTTTTCTGCGCGTAATCTGCTGCTTGCAAACAAAAAAACCACCGCTACCAGCGGTG
GTTTGTTTGCCGGATCAAGAGCTACCAACTCTTTTTCCGAAGGTAACTGGCTTCAGCAGAGCGCAGATAC
CAAATACTGTCCTTCTAGTGTAGCCGTAGTTAGGCCACCACTTCAAGAACTCTGTAGCACCGCCTACATA
CCTCGCTCTGCTAATCCTGTTACCAGTGGCTGCTGCCAGTGGCGATAAGTCGTGTCTTACCGGGTTGGAC
TCAAGACGATAGTTACCGGATAAGGCGCAGCGGTCGGGCTGAACGGGGGGTTCGTGCACACAGCCCAGCT
TGGAGCGAACGACCTACACCGAACTGAGATACCTACAGCGTGAGCTATGAGAAAGCGCCACGCTTCCCGA
AGGGAGAAAGGCGGACAGGTATCCGGTAAGCGGCAGGGTCGGAACAGGAGAGCGCACGAGGGAGCTTCCA
GGGGGAAACGCCTGGTATCTTTATAGTCCTGTCGGGTTTCGCCACCTCTGACTTGAGCGTCGATTTTTGT
GATGCTCGTCAGGGGGGCGGAGCCTATGGAAAAACGCCAGCAACGCGGCCTTTTTACGGTTCCTGGCCTT
TTGCTGGCC
Features (pLannotate 1.2.2; 19 found; start..end, strand, type, name):
     15..255     +  promoter       U6 promoter: RNA polymerase III promoter for human U6 snRNA
    284..359     +  misc_RNA       gRNA scaffold: guide RNA scaffold for the Streptococcus pyogenes CRISPR/Cas9 system
    366..409     +  misc_RNA       gRNA scaffold (fragment): guide RNA scaffold for the Streptococcus pyogenes CRISPR/Cas9 system
    456..741     +  enhancer       CMV enhancer: human cytomegalovirus immediate early enhancer; contains an 18-bp deletion relative to the standard CMV enhancer
    743..1020    +  promoter       chicken β-actin promoter: No description available
   1021..1249    +  intron         hybrid intron: hybrid between chicken β-actin (CBA) and minute virus of mice (MMV) introns (Gray et al., 2011)
   1387..2988    +  CDS            Cas9(N): N-terminal portion of Streptococcus pyogenes Cas9 (Zetsche et al., 2015)
   2989..5487    +  CDS            Cas9(C): C-terminal portion of Streptococcus pyogenes Cas9 (Zetsche et al., 2015)
   5488..5535    +  CDS            nucleoplasmin NLS: bipartite nuclear localization signal from nucleoplasmin
   5605..6318    +  CDS            EGFP: EGFP is a basic (constitutively fluorescent) green fluorescent protein published in 1996, derived from Aequorea victoria. It is reported to be a rapidly-maturing weak dimer with moderate acid sensitivity.
   6352..6463    +  polyA_signal   bGH poly(A) signal: bovine growth hormone polyadenylation signal
   6568..6708    +  repeat_region  AAV2 ITR: inverted terminal repeat of adeno-associated virus serotype 2 inverted
   6713..6764    -  misc_feature   bom (fragment): basis of mobility region from pBR322
   6783..7163    +  rep_origin     M13 ori (sequence partly withheld): M13 bacteriophage origin of replication; arrow indicates direction of (+) strand synthesis
   7239..7288    -  misc_feature   bom (fragment): basis of mobility region from pBR322
   7390..7425    -  CDS            rop (fragment): Rop protein, which maintains plasmids at low copy number; rop
   7520..7624    +  promoter       AmpR promoter: bla
   7625..8485    +  CDS            AmpR: β-lactamase; bla; confers resistance to ampicillin, carbenicillin, and related antibiotics
   8656..9244    +  rep_origin     ori: high-copy-number ColE1/pMB1/pBR322/pUC origin of replication
