[The description below was written by a language model from this plasmid's Addgene catalogue record and pLannotate feature annotations shown in this document.]
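Description:
PX458_ZNF219_2 is a mammalian CRISPR expression plasmid built on the PX458 backbone, carrying a guide RNA directed at the 3' end of the human ZNF219 gene together with Streptococcus pyogenes Cas9 linked to GFP. It is propagated in E. coli as a high-copy plasmid through a ColE1/pUC-type origin and selected with ampicillin via the β-lactamase gene. The annotation also picks up an M13 phage origin, a single AAV2 inverted terminal repeat, and short bom and rop fragments. These are backbone remnants rather than functional payload, and one ITR alone would not support AAV packaging.

Two expression units make up the payload. A human U6 RNA polymerase III promoter drives the ZNF219-specific spacer, which was inserted by Gibson cloning and is fused to the S. pyogenes gRNA scaffold. A second partial scaffold annotation lies just downstream. A hybrid promoter consisting of the CMV enhancer, chicken β-actin promoter and a hybrid intron drives Cas9, which the annotation tool splits into adjoining N- and C-terminal portions that together form one continuous coding sequence. Cas9 is followed by a nucleoplasmin nuclear localization signal, then EGFP and a bGH polyadenylation signal. The catalogue describes the Cas9–GFP junction as a 2A peptide, which sits in the unannotated gap before EGFP and allows GFP to be produced as a separate protein, marking transfected cells for identification or sorting.

According to the depositor comments, the plasmid belongs to a CRISPR-based tagging system for adding an epitope tag, currently FLAG, to endogenous proteins. Cutting near the 3' end of ZNF219 is consistent with C-terminal tag insertion, although the donor template is not part of this construct.
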