Addgene plasmid #72369: PX458_ZNF219_2
Purpose: Encodes gRNA for 3' target of human ZNF219 along with Cas9 with 2A GFP
Depositing lab: Eric Mendenhall & Richard M. Myers. Depositing organization: University of Alabama in Huntsville.
Backbone
  Vector backbone: PX458
  Backbone size w/o insert (bp): 9289
  Vector type: CRISPR
Growth in bacteria
  Bacterial resistance: Ampicillin, 100 μg/mL
  Growth temperature: 37°C
  Growth strain: DH5alpha
  Copy number: High Copy
Gene/Insert
  Gene/Insert name: ZNF219
  gRNA/shRNA sequence: CTAAGCTAATCGCCCCTGA
  Species: H. sapiens (human)
  Entrez Gene: ZNF219 (a.k.a. ZFP219)
  Cloning method: Gibson Cloning
  Sequencing primers: 5′ pBR322ori-F
Terms and licenses: Academic/Nonprofit Terms; Industry Terms: Not Available to Industry
Depositor comments: Note: This plasmid is part of the Mendenhall and Meyers CRISPR-based Tagging system to add a tag (currently using FLAG) to endogenous proteins. Please see https://www.addgene.org/crispr/tagging/ for more details.
How to cite: PX458_ZNF219_2 was a gift from Eric Mendenhall & Richard M. Myers (Addgene plasmid # 72369 ; http://n2t.net/addgene:72369 ; RRID:Addgene_72369)
