>Addgene plasmid #72369 | PX458_ZNF219_2 | addgene partial sequence | sequence record 134661 | pBR322ori-F 5'-GGGAAACGCCTGGTATCTTT-3'
ATTTTTGTGATGCTCGTCAGGGGGGCGGAGCCTATGGAAAAACGCCAGCAACGCGGCCTTTTTACGGTTC
CTGGCCTTTTGCTGGCCTTTTGCTCACATGTGAGGGCCTATTTCCCATGATTCCTTCATATTTGCATATA
CGATACAAGGCTGTTAGAGAGATAATTGGAATTAATTTGACTGTAAACACAAAGATATTAGTACAAAATA
CGTGACGTAGAAAGTAATAATTTCTTGGGTAGNTTGCAGTTTTAAAATTATGTTTTAAAATGGACTATCA
TATGCTTACCGTAACTTGAAAGTATTTCGATTTCTTGGCTTTATATATCTTGTGGAAAGGACGAAACACC
GCTAAGCTAATCGCCCCTGAGTTTTAGAGCTAGAAATAGCAAGTTAAAATAAGGCTAGTCCGTTATCAAC
TTGAAAAAGTGGCACCGAGTCGGTGCTTTTTTGTTTTAGAGCTAGAAATAGCAAGTTAAAATAAGGCTAG
TCCGTTTTTAGCGCGTGCGCCAATTCTGCAGACAAATGGCTCTAGAGGTACCCGTTACATAACTTACGGT
AAATGGCCCGCCTGGCTGACCGCCCAACGACCCCCGCCCATTGACGTCAATAGTAACGCCAATAGGGACT
TTCCATTGACGTCAATGGGTGGAGTATTTACGGTAAACTGCCCACTTGG
