>Addgene plasmid #72369 | PX458_ZNF219_2 | addgene partial sequence | sequence record 134662 | pCBhProF2 5'-agggtttaagggatggttgg-3'
CGGAGACTACAAGGATCATGATATTGATTACAAAGACGATGACGATAAGATGGCCCCAAAGAAGAAGCGG
AAGGTCGGTATCCACGGAGTCCCAGCAGCCGACAAGAAGTACAGCATCGGCCTGGACATCGGCACCAACT
CTGTGGGCTGGGCCGTGATCACCGACGAGTACAAGGTGCCCAGCAAGAAATTCAAGGTGCTGGGCAACAC
CGACCGGCACAGCATCAAGAAGAACCTGATCGGAGCCCTGCTGTTCGACAGCGGCGAAACAGCCGAGGCC
ACCCGGCTGAAGAGAACCGCCAGAAGAAGATACACCAGACGGAAGAACCGGATCTGCTATCTGCAAGAGA
TCTTCAGCAACGAGATGGCCAAGGTGGACGACAGCTTCTTCCACAGACTGGAAGAGTCCTTCCTGGTGGA
AGAGGATAAGAAGCACGAGCGGCACCCCATCTTCGGCAACATCGTGGACGAGGTGGCCTACCACGAGAAG
TACCCCACCATCTACCACCTGAGAAAGAAACTGGTGGACAGCACCGACAAGGCCGACCTGCGGCTGATCT
ATCTGGCCCTGGCCCACATGATCAAGTTCCGGGGCCACTTCCTGATCGAGGGCGACCTGAACCCCGACAA
CAGCGACGTGGACAAGCTGTTCATCCA
